>Addgene plasmid #178129 | KCNC3_Halo_N_allele | addgene full sequence | sequence record 349333 | Addgene NGS Result
CGTCCAATGGCCGAGATCGGCACCGGCTTTCCCTTCGATCCTCACTACGTGGAAGTGCTGGGCGAGAGAA
TGCACTATGTGGACGTGGGCCCCAGAGATGGAACCCCTGTGCTGTTTCTGCACGGCAACCCTACCAGCAG
CTACGTGTGGCGGAACATCATCCCTCACGTGGCCCCTACACACAGATGTATCGCCCCTGACCTGATCGGC
ATGGGCAAGAGCGATAAGCCCGACCTGGGCTACTTCTTCGACGACCACGTGCGGTTCATGGACGCCTTTA
TTGAGGCCCTCGGCCTGGAAGAGGTGGTGCTGGTTATTCACGATTGGGGCAGCGCCCTGGGATTCCACTG
GGCCAAGAGAAACCCCGAGAGAGTGAAGGGAATCGCCTTCATGGAATTCATCAGGCCCATTCCTACCTGG
GACGAGTGGCCTGAGTTCGCCAGAGAGACATTCCAGGCCTTCAGAACCACCGACGTGGGCAGAAAGCTGA
TCATCGACCAGAACGTGTTCATCGAGGGCACCCTGCCTATGGGAGTCGTCAGACCACTGACCGAGGTGGA
AATGGACCACTACAGAGAGCCCTTTCTGAACCCCGTGGACCGGGAACCTCTTTGGAGATTCCCCAACGAG
CTGCCCATTGCCGGCGAGCCTGCTAATATTGTGGCCCTGGTGGAAGAGTACATGGACTGGCTGCATCAGA
GCCCCGTGCCTAAGCTGCTGTTTTGGGGAACACCCGGCGTGCTGATTCCTCCTGCTGAAGCTGCCAGACT
GGCCAAGAGCCTGCCTAATTGCAAGGCCGTGGATATCGGCCCTGGCCTGAATCTGCTGCAAGAGGACAAC
CCCGATCTGATCGGCTCCGAGATTGCCAGATGGCTGAGCACCCTGGAAATCAGCGGAGGAGGAGGTTCTG
GAGGCGGTGGAAGTGGTGGCGGAGGTAGCCTGAGCTCAGTCTGCGTCTCGTCCTTCCGCGGGCGCCAGGG
GGCCAGCAAGCAGCAGCCGGCGCCACCGCCGCAGCCGCCCGAGTCCCCGCCGCCGCCACCGCTGCCGCCG
CAGCAGCAGCAGCCTGCGCAGCCCGGCCCCGCCGCGTCCCCGGCGGGCCCCCCGGCACCCCGCGGGCCCG
GGGACCGGCGCGCCGAGCCATGCCCCGGGCTGCCGGCGGCGGCCATGGGGCGGCACGGCGGCGGCGGTGG
CGACAGCGGCAAGATCGTGATCAACGTGGGCGGCGTGCGCCATGAGACGTACCGCTCGACGCTGCGCACC
CTGCCGGGGACGCGGCTGGCCGGCCTGACGGAGCCCGAGGCGGCGGCACGCTTCGACTACGACCCGGGCG
CCGACGAGTCCAATATCTAGATGCATTCGCGAGGTACCGAGCTCGAATTCACTGGCCGTCGTTTTACAAC
GTCGTGACTGGGAAAACCCTGGCGTTACCCAACTTAATCGCCTTGCAGCACATCCCCCTTTCGCCAGCTG
GCGTAATAGCGAAGAGGCCCGCACCGATCGCCCTTCCCAACAGTTGCGCAGCCTGAATGGCGAATGGCGC
CTGATGCGGTATTTTCTCCTTACGCATCTGTGCGGTATTTCACACCGCATATGGTGCACTCTCAGTACAA
TCTGCTCTGATGCCGCATAGTTAAGCCAGCCCCGACACCCGCCAACACCCGCTGACGCGCCCTGACGGGC
TTGTCTGCTCCCGGCATCCGCTTACAGACAAGCTGTGACCGTCTCCGGGAGCTGCATGTGTCAGAGGTTT
TCACCGTCATCACCGAAACGCGCGAGACGAAAGGGCCTCGTGATACGCCTATTTTTATAGGTTAATGTCA
TGATAATAATGGTTTCTTAGACGTCAGGTGGCACTTTTCGGGGAAATGTGCGCGGAACCCCTATTTGTTT
ATTTTTCTAAATACATTCAAATATGTATCCGCTCATGAGACAATAACCCTGATAAATGCTTCAATAATAT
TGAAAAAGGAAGAGTATGAGTATTCAACATTTCCGTGTCGCCCTTATTCCCTTTTTTGCGGCATTTTGCC
TTCCTGTTTTTGCTCACCCAGAAACGCTGGTGAAAGTAAAAGATGCTGAAGATCAGTTGGGTGCACGAGT
GGGTTACATCGAACTGGATCTCAACAGCGGTAAGATCCTTGAGAGTTTTCGCCCCGAAGAACGTTTTCCA
ATGATGAGCACTTTTAAAGTTCTGCTATGTGGCGCGGTATTATCCCGTATTGACGCCGGGCAAGAGCAAC
TCGGTCGCCGCATACACTATTCTCAGAATGACTTGGTTGAGTACTCACCAGTCACAGAAAAGCATCTTAC
GGATGGCATGACAGTAAGAGAATTATGCAGTGCTGCCATAACCATGAGTGATAACACTGCGGCCAACTTA
CTTCTGACAACGATCGGAGGACCGAAGGAGCTAACCGCTTTTTTGCACAACATGGGGGATCATGTAACTC
GCCTTGATCGTTGGGAACCGGAGCTGAATGAAGCCATACCAAACGACGAGCGTGACACCACGATGCCTGT
AGCAATGGCAACAACGTTGCGCAAACTATTAACTGGCGAACTACTTACTCTAGCTTCCCGGCAACAATTA
ATAGACTGGATGGAGGCGGATAAAGTTGCAGGACCACTTCTGCGCTCGGCCCTTCCGGCTGGCTGGTTTA
TTGCTGATAAATCTGGAGCCGGTGAGCGTGGATCTCGCGGTATCATTGCAGCACTGGGGCCAGATGGTAA
GCCCTCCCGTATCGTAGTTATCTACACGACGGGGAGTCAGGCAACTATGGATGAACGAAATAGACAGATC
GCTGAGATAGGTGCCTCACTGATTAAGCATTGGTAACTGTCAGACCAAGTTTACTCATATATACTTTAGA
TTGATTTAAAACTTCATTTTTAATTTAAAAGGATCTAGGTGAAGATCCTTTTTGATAATCTCATGACCAA
AATCCCTTAACGTGAGTTTTCGTTCCACTGAGCGTCAGACCCCGTAGAAAAGATCAAAGGATCTTCTTGA
GATCCTTTTTTTCTGCGCGTAATCTGCTGCTTGCAAACAAAAAAACCACCGCTACCAGCGGTGGTTTGTT
TGCCGGATCAAGAGCTACCAACTCTTTTTCCGAAGGTAACTGGCTTCAGCAGAGCGCAGATACCAAATAC
TGTTCTTCTAGTGTAGCCGTAGTTAGGCCACCACTTCAAGAACTCTGTAGCACCGCCTACATACCTCGCT
CTGCTAATCCTGTTACCAGTGGCTGCTGCCAGTGGCGATAAGTCGTGTCTTACCGGGTTGGACTCAAGAC
GATAGTTACCGGATAAGGCGCAGCGGTCGGGCTGAACGGGGGGTTCGTGCACACAGCCCAGCTTGGAGCG
AACGACCTACACCGAACTGAGATACCTACAGCGTGAGCTATGAGAAAGCGCCACGCTTCCCGAAGGGAGA
AAGGCGGACAGGTATCCGGTAAGCGGCAGGGTCGGAACAGGAGAGCGCACGAGGGAGCTTCCAGGGGGAA
ACGCCTGGTATCTTTATAGTCCTGTCGGGTTTCGCCACCTCTGACTTGAGCGTCGATTTTTGTGATGCTC
GTCAGGGGGGCGGAGCCTATGGAAAAACGCCAGCAACGCGGCCTTTTTACGGTTCCTGGCCTTTTGCTGG
CCTTTTGCTCACATGTTCTTTCCTGCGTTATCCCCTGATTCTGTGGATAACCGTATTACCGCCTTTGAGT
GAGCTGATACCGCTCGCCGCAGCCGAACGACCGAGCGCAGCGAGTCAGTGAGCGAGGAAGCGGAAGAGCG
CCCAATACGCAAACCGCCTCTCCCCGCGCGTTGGCCGATTCATTAATGCAGCTGGCACGACAGGTTTCCC
GACTGGAAAGCGGGCAGTGAGCGCAACGCAATTAATGTGAGTTAGCTCACTCATTAGGCACCCCAGGCTT
TACACTTTATGCTTCCGGCTCGTATGTTGTGTGGAATTGTGAGCGGATAACAATTTCACACAGGAAACAG
CTATGACCATGATTACGCCAAGCTTGCATGCAGGCCTCTGCAGTCGACGGGCCCGGGATCCGATCCAATC
CCTCTACCCCGCCCGCACTTTTTTCAGTTCAGTAAGGTCTCTCTCTATCGTATCTAGCCCCGCCTTCCCC
TGGCTACCAGTGCTGCCGAACACAATTAGTAGTAACCGGTCCCGCCTCCCTTGACGCCCCGCCCCGCCCC
TCCTCCCTGCTCTCTTAGAAAGAGCCAATCGCTCCGTCTCATTGGCGGCCCCGACTCGTCCAGCTGGGTC
GCGTTAGAGTGCCCGCCCCACTCCTCCCAGCCACAGCCCCGCCCCACCTCCCCCAGGCCAATCAGTTTGG
TTCCTCTCCCCTAAGCCACGCCCCCGCTACCTCGCTCCTCCTCCCACCCAATCCCGTCGGTCTCTCCCCC
CGTGTCCCCGCCCCTGCGTCCCCGCCCCTCCCGCCCCGCCCCC
Features (pLannotate 1.2.2; 13 found; start..end, strand, type, name):
      7..885     +  CDS            dhaA: DHAA_PSEPV - Experimental evidence at protein level: Swiss-Prot protein existence level 1. Catalyzes hydrolytic cleavage of carbon-halogen bonds in halogenated aliphatic compounds, leading to the formation of the corresponding primary alcohols, halide ions and protons. Has a broad substrate specificity, as it is able to dehalogenate mono- and di- chlorinated and brominated alkanes (up to at least C10), and the two isomers of 1,3-dichloropropene to 3-chloroallyl alcohol; the highest activity was found with 1,2-dibromoethane, while no activity was observed with the analog 1,2-dichloroethane. Fro
    940..1338    +  CDS            KCNC3 (fragment): KCNC3_HUMAN - Experimental evidence at protein level: Swiss-Prot protein existence level 1. Voltage-gated potassium channel that plays an important role in the rapid repolarization of fast-firing brain neurons. The channel opens in response to the voltage difference across the membrane, forming a potassium-selective channel through which potassium ions pass in accordance with their electrochemical gradient. The channel displays rapid activation and inactivation kinetics (PubMed:10712820, PubMed:26997484, PubMed:22289912, PubMed:23734863, PubMed:16501573, PubMed:19953606, PubMed:21479265, PubMe
   1377..1534    +  CDS            lacZα (fragment): LacZα fragment of β-galactosidase; lacZ fragment
   1540..1639    -  misc_feature   bom (fragment): basis of mobility region from pBR322
   1741..1776    -  CDS            rop (fragment): Rop protein, which maintains plasmids at low copy number; rop
   1871..1975    +  promoter       AmpR promoter: bla
   1976..2836    +  CDS            AmpR: β-lactamase; bla; confers resistance to ampicillin, carbenicillin, and related antibiotics
   3007..3595    +  rep_origin     ori: high-copy-number ColE1/pMB1/pBR322/pUC origin of replication
   3778..3870    +  CDS            lacI (fragment): lac repressor; lacI; The lac repressor binds to the lac operator to inhibit transcription in E. coli. This inhibition can be relieved by adding lactose or isopropyl-β-D-thiogalactopyranoside (IPTG).
   3883..3904    +  protein_bind   CAP binding site: CAP binding activates transcription in the presence of cAMP. E. coli catabolite activator protein
   3919..3949    +  promoter       lac promoter: promoter for the E. coli lac operon
   3957..3973    +  protein_bind   lac operator: The lac repressor binds to the lac operator to inhibit transcription in E. coli. This inhibition can be relieved by adding lactose or isopropyl-β-D-thiogalactopyranoside (IPTG). lac repressor encoded by lacI
   4185..4202    -  promoter       chicken β-actin promoter (fragment): contains a 21-bp deletion relative to the standard chicken β-actin promoter
