[The description below was written by a language model from this plasmid's Addgene catalogue record and pLannotate feature annotations shown in this document.]
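Description:
KCNC3_Halo_N_allele is a homology-directed repair donor plasmid built on the pUC57-BsaI-Free cloning backbone. It is intended to insert a HaloTag at the N-terminus of the endogenous human KCNC3 gene, which encodes the Kv3.3 voltage-gated potassium channel involved in rapid repolarization of fast-firing neurons and is also known as SCA13. The plasmid is propagated in E. coli from a high-copy ColE1/pUC-type origin and selected with ampicillin through the bla (AmpR) gene and its own promoter. The remaining annotated bacterial elements are ordinary pUC-family remnants that play no role in the tagging function: lacZα, lacI, rop and bom fragments, the CAP binding site, and the lac promoter and operator.

The payload begins with a coding sequence annotated as the DhaA haloalkane dehalogenase, the bacterial enzyme from which HaloTag was engineered. HaloTag binds chloroalkane ligands covalently, so the fusion protein can be labelled with fluorescent dyes or captured by affinity handles. After a short unannotated gap, which may be a linker, comes a fragment of the KCNC3 coding sequence that would serve as the downstream homology arm and place the tag in frame with the channel's first coding exon. The upstream homology arm is not explicitly annotated. Because the plasmid is circular, it presumably lies in the unannotated region between the lac operator and the start of the tag. The very short hit to the chicken β-actin promoter in that region is most likely a spurious match rather than a functional promoter. No mammalian promoter or selection marker is annotated, which fits a design where expression of the tagged protein depends on the native KCNC3 locus. The record does not state the nuclease or guide RNA to be used alongside the donor.
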