Addgene plasmid #178129: KCNC3_Halo_N_allele
Purpose: Donor vector for endogenous tagging of human KCNC3 at the N-terminus with halotag
Depositing lab: iPSC Neurodegenerative Disease Initiative (iNDI) & Michael Ward. Depositing organization: National Institute of Neurological Disorders and Strokes (NINDS).
Backbone
  Vector backbone: pUC57-BsaI-Free
  Vector type: Donor vector
Growth in bacteria
  Bacterial resistance: Ampicillin, 100 μg/mL
  Growth temperature: 37°C
  Growth strain: DH5alpha
  Copy number: High Copy
Gene/Insert
  Gene/Insert name: Halotag (alt name: KCNC3)
  Species: H. sapiens (human)
  Entrez Gene: KCNC3 (a.k.a. KSHIIID, KV3.3, SCA13)
  Cloning method: Unknown
Terms and licenses: Academic/Nonprofit Terms; Industry Terms: Not Available to Industry
How to cite: KCNC3_Halo_N_allele was a gift from iPSC Neurodegenerative Disease Initiative (iNDI) & Michael Ward (Addgene plasmid # 178129 ; http://n2t.net/addgene:178129 ; RRID:Addgene_178129)
