>Addgene plasmid #178129 | KCNC3_Halo_N_allele | depositor partial sequence | sequence record 345766 | insert
CCCTCTACCCCGCCCGCACTTTTTTCAGTTCAGTAAGGTCTCTCTCTATCGTATCTAGCCCCGCCTTCCC
CTGGCTACCAGTGCTGCCGAACACAATTAGTAGTAACCGGTCCCGCCTCCCTTGACGCCCCGCCCCGCCC
CTCCTCCCTGCTCTCTTAGAAAGAGCCAATCGCTCCGTCTCATTGGCGGCCCCGACTCGTCCAGCTGGGT
CGCGTTAGAGTGCCCGCCCCACTCCTCCCAGCCACAGCCCCGCCCCACCTCCCCCAGGCCAATCAGTTTG
GTTCCTCTCCCCTAAGCCACGCCCCCGCTACCTCGCTCCTCCTCCCACCCAATCCCGTCGGTCTCTCCCC
CCGTGTCCCCGCCCCTGCGTCCCCGCCCCTCCCGCCCCGCCCCCCGTCCAATGGCCGAGATCGGCACCGG
CTTTCCCTTCGATCCTCACTACGTGGAAGTGCTGGGCGAGAGAATGCACTATGTGGACGTGGGCCCCAGA
GATGGAACCCCTGTGCTGTTTCTGCACGGCAACCCTACCAGCAGCTACGTGTGGCGGAACATCATCCCTC
ACGTGGCCCCTACACACAGATGTATCGCCCCTGACCTGATCGGCATGGGCAAGAGCGATAAGCCCGACCT
GGGCTACTTCTTCGACGACCACGTGCGGTTCATGGACGCCTTTATTGAGGCCCTCGGCCTGGAAGAGGTG
GTGCTGGTTATTCACGATTGGGGCAGCGCCCTGGGATTCCACTGGGCCAAGAGAAACCCCGAGAGAGTGA
AGGGAATCGCCTTCATGGAATTCATCAGGCCCATTCCTACCTGGGACGAGTGGCCTGAGTTCGCCAGAGA
GACATTCCAGGCCTTCAGAACCACCGACGTGGGCAGAAAGCTGATCATCGACCAGAACGTGTTCATCGAG
GGCACCCTGCCTATGGGAGTCGTCAGACCACTGACCGAGGTGGAAATGGACCACTACAGAGAGCCCTTTC
TGAACCCCGTGGACCGGGAACCTCTTTGGAGATTCCCCAACGAGCTGCCCATTGCCGGCGAGCCTGCTAA
TATTGTGGCCCTGGTGGAAGAGTACATGGACTGGCTGCATCAGAGCCCCGTGCCTAAGCTGCTGTTTTGG
GGAACACCCGGCGTGCTGATTCCTCCTGCTGAAGCTGCCAGACTGGCCAAGAGCCTGCCTAATTGCAAGG
CCGTGGATATCGGCCCTGGCCTGAATCTGCTGCAAGAGGACAACCCCGATCTGATCGGCTCCGAGATTGC
CAGATGGCTGAGCACCCTGGAAATCAGCGGAGGAGGAGGTTCTGGAGGCGGTGGAAGTGGTGGCGGAGGT
AGCCTGAGCTCAGTCTGCGTCTCGTCCTTCCGCGGGCGCCAGGGGGCCAGCAAGCAGCAGCCGGCGCCAC
CGCCGCAGCCGCCCGAGTCCCCGCCGCCGCCACCGCTGCCGCCGCAGCAGCAGCAGCCTGCGCAGCCCGG
CCCCGCCGCGTCCCCGGCGGGCCCCCCGGCACCCCGCGGGCCCGGGGACCGGCGCGCCGAGCCATGCCCC
GGGCTGCCGGCGGCGGCCATGGGGCGGCACGGCGGCGGCGGTGGCGACAGCGGCAAGATCGTGATCAACG
TGGGCGGCGTGCGCCATGAGACGTACCGCTCGACGCTGCGCACCCTGCCGGGGACGCGGCTGGCCGGCCT
GACGGAGCCCGAGGCGGCGGCACGCTTCGACTACGACCCGGGCGCCGACGAGT
